>Addgene plasmid #102607 | pcDNA3.1-Hygro(+)-mscGAS | addgene full sequence | sequence record 202130 | Addgene NGS Result
CACCTGACGTCGACGGATCGGGAGATCTCCCGATCCCCTATGGTGCACTCTCAGTACAATCTGCTCTGAT
GCCGCATAGTTAAGCCAGTATCTGCTCCCTGCTTGTGTGTTGGAGGTCGCTGAGTAGTGCGCGAGCAAAA
TTTAAGCTACAACAAGGCAAGGCTTGACCGACAATTGCATGAAGAATCTGCTTAGGGTTAGGCGTTTTGC
GCTGCTTCGCGATGTACGGGCCAGATATACGCGTTGACATTGATTATTGACTAGTTATTAATAGTAATCA
ATTACGGGGTCATTAGTTCATAGCCCATATATGGAGTTCCGCGTTACATAACTTACGGTAAATGGCCCGC
CTGGCTGACCGCCCAACGACCCCCGCCCATTGACGTCAATAATGACGTATGTTCCCATAGTAACGCCAAT
AGGGACTTTCCATTGACGTCAATGGGTGGAGTATTTACGGTAAACTGCCCACTTGGCAGTACATCAAGTG
TATCATATGCCAAGTACGCCCCCTATTGACGTCAATGACGGTAAATGGCCCGCCTGGCATTATGCCCAGT
ACATGACCTTATGGGACTTTCCTACTTGGCAGTACATCTACGTATTAGTCATCGCTATTACCATGGTGAT
GCGGTTTTGGCAGTACATCAATGGGCGTGGATAGCGGTTTGACTCACGGGGATTTCCAAGTCTCCACCCC
ATTGACGTCAATGGGAGTTTGTTTTGGCACCAAAATCAACGGGACTTTCCAAAATGTCGTAACAACTCCG
CCCCATTGACGCAAATGGGCGGTAGGCGTGTACGGTGGGAGGTCTATATAAGCAGAGCTCTCTGGCTAAC
TAGAGAACCCACTGCTTACTGGCTTATCGAAATTAATACGACTCACTATAGGGAGACCCAAGCTGGCTAG
CGCCACCATGGAAGATCCGCGTAGAAGGACGACGGCGCCACGCGCTAAGAAGCCGTCCGCGAAGCGCGCC
CCGACGCAGCCCAGCAGGACCAGGGCCCACGCGGAAAGCTGCGGCCCGCAAAGGGGGGCTCGATCGCGGC
GGGCGGAGCGTGACGGGGACACCACGGAGAAGCCACGTGCCCCAGGGCCCCGAGTGCATCCAGCAAGGGC
CACTGAGCTCACCAAAGATGCACAGCCCTCGGCCATGGACGCGGCAGGAGCCACCGCGCGGCCTGCCGTC
CGGGTGCCCCAGCAGCAGGCCATCCTGGATCCGGAGCTGCCCGCCGTACGGGAGCCCCAGCCGCCCGCGG
ATCCCGAGGCGCGGAAAGTCGTAAGGGGACCTAGCCACAGAAGGGGCGCGCGCTCCACCGGGCAGCCCAG
AGCGCCGCGAGGGTCCAGGAAGGAACCGGACAAGCTAAAGAAGGTGCTGGACAAATTGAGATTGAAACGC
AAAGATATCTCGGAGGCGGCCGAGACGGTGAATAAAGTTGTGGAACGCCTGCTGCGCAGAATGCAGAAAC
GGGAGTCGGAGTTCAAAGGTGTGGAGCAGCTGAACACTGGCAGCTACTATGAACATGTGAAGATTTCTGC
TCCTAATGAATTTGATGTTATGTTTAAACTGGAAGTCCCCAGGATTGAGCTACAAGAATATTATGAAACA
GGTGCTTTCTATCTTGTGAAATTCAAAAGAATTCCACGAGGAAATCCGCTGAGTCATTTCTTAGAAGGGG
AAGTATTATCAGCTACCAAGATGCTGTCAAAGTTTAGGAAAATCATTAAAGAAGAAGTTAAAGAAATCAA
AGATATAGATGTCAGTGTGGAGAAGGAAAAACCAGGAAGCCCTGCTGTAACACTTCTTATCAGGAACCCT
GAAGAAATCTCTGTGGATATAATTCTGGCTTTGGAGTCAAAAGGCAGCTGGCCTATTAGTACCAAAGAAG
GACTACCTATTCAAGGCTGGCTGGGCACAAAAGTGAGGACCAATCTAAGACGAGAGCCGTTTTATCTCGT
ACCCAAGAATGCAAAGGATGGAAATAGTTTTCAAGGAGAGACCTGGCGCCTCTCTTTCTCTCACACTGAA
AAGTACATTTTGAATAATCACGGGATAGAGAAAACATGCTGTGAATCTTCCGGAGCAAAATGCTGCAGAA
AAGAATGTTTAAAATTAATGAAATACCTTTTGGAACAGTTGAAAAAAGAGTTTCAAGAGCTGGATGCATT
CTGTTCCTACCATGTGAAAACTGCCATCTTTCACATGTGGACCCAGGACCCGCAGGACAGTCAGTGGGAC
CCCAGGAACCTCAGCTCCTGCTTCGATAAGTTGTTAGCATTCTTTCTTGAGTGCCTCAGGACAGAGAAAC
TGGATCATTATTTTATTCCAAAGTTCAATCTATTCTCTCAAGAACTAATTGACCGAAAAAGTAAAGAATT
TCTATCGAAGAAAATTGAATATGAAAGAAATAATGGGTTTCCAATTTTTGACAAGCTTTGACTCGAGTCT
AGAGGGCCCGTTTAAACCCGCTGATCAGCCTCGACTGTGCCTTCTAGTTGCCAGCCATCTGTTGTTTGCC
CCTCCCCCGTGCCTTCCTTGACCCTGGAAGGTGCCACTCCCACTGTCCTTTCCTAATAAAATGAGGAAAT
TGCATCGCATTGTCTGAGTAGGTGTCATTCTATTCTGGGGGGTGGGGTGGGGCAGGACAGCAAGGGGGAG
GATTGGGAAGACAATAGCAGGCATGCTGGGGATGCGGTGGGCTCTATGGCTTCTGAGGCGGAAAGAACCA
GCTGGGGCTCTAGGGGGTATCCCC
[124 nt withheld, positions 2755-2878]
C
[91 nt withheld, positions 2880-2970]
A
[49 nt withheld, positions 2972-3020]
CCTTTGACGTTGGAGTCCACGTTCTTT
[37 nt withheld, positions 3048-3084]
ACCCTATCTCGGTCTATTCTTTTGATTTATAAGGGATTTTGCCGATTTCGGCCTATTGGTTAAAAAATGA
GCTGATTTAACAAAAATTTAACGCGAATTAATTCTGTGGAATGTGTGTCAGTTAGGGTGTGGAAAGTCCC
CAGGCTCCCCAGCAGGCAGAAGTATGCAAAGCATGCATCTCAATTAGTCAGCAACCAGGTGTGGAAAGTC
CCCAGGCTCCCCAGCAGGCAGAAGTATGCAAAGCATGCATCTCAATTAGTCAGCAACCATAGTCCCGCCC
CTAACTCCGCCCATCCCGCCCCTAACTCCGCCCAGTTCCGCCCATTCTCCGCCCCATGGCTGACTAATTT
TTTTTATTTATGCAGAGGCCGAGGCCGCCTCTGCCTCTGAGCTATTCCAGAAGTAGTGAGGAGGCTTTTT
TGGAGGCCTAGGCTTTTGCAAAAAGCTCCCGGGAGCTTGTATATCCATTTTCGGATCTGATCAGCACGTG
ATGAAAAAGCCTGAACTCACCGCGACGTCTGTCGAGAAGTTTCTGATCGAAAAGTTCGACAGCGTCTCCG
ACCTGATGCAGCTCTCGGAGGGCGAAGAATCTCGTGCTTTCAGCTTCGATGTAGGAGGGCGTGGATATGT
CCTGCGGGTAAATAGCTGCGCCGATGGTTTCTACAAAGATCGTTATGTTTATCGGCACTTTGCATCGGCC
GCGCTCCCGATTCCGGAAGTGCTTGACATTGGGGAATTCAGCGAGAGCCTGACCTATTGCATCTCCCGCC
GTGCACAGGGTGTCACGTTGCAAGACCTGCCTGAAACCGAACTGCCCGCTGTTCTGCAGCCGGTCGCGGA
GGCCATGGATGCGATCGCTGCGGCCGATCTTAGCCAGACGAGCGGGTTCGGCCCATTCGGACCGCAAGGA
ATCGGTCAATACACTACATGGCGTGATTTCATATGCGCGATTGCTGATCCCCATGTGTATCACTGGCAAA
CTGTGATGGACGACACCGTCAGTGCGTCCGTCGCGCAGGCTCTCGATGAGCTGATGCTTTGGGCCGAGGA
CTGCCCCGAAGTCCGGCACCTCGTGCACGCGGATTTCGGCTCCAACAATGTCCTGACGGACAATGGCCGC
ATAACAGCGGTCATTGACTGGAGCGAGGCGATGTTCGGGGATTCCCAATACGAGGTCGCCAACATCTTCT
TCTGGAGGCCGTGGTTGGCTTGTATGGAGCAGCAGACGCGCTACTTCGAGCGGAGGCATCCGGAGCTTGC
AGGATCGCCGCGGCTCCGGGCGTATATGCTCCGCATTGGTCTTGACCAACTCTATCAGAGCTTGGTTGAC
GGCAATTTCGATGATGCAGCTTGGGCGCAGGGTCGATGCGACGCAATCGTCCGATCCGGAGCCGGGACTG
TCGGGCGTACACAAATCGCCCGCAGAAGCGCGGCCGTCTGGACCGATGGCTGTGTAGAAGTACTCGCCGA
TAGTGGAAACCGACGCCCCAGCACTCGTCCGAGGGCAAAGGAATAGCACGTGCTACGAGATTTCGATTCC
ACCGCCGCCTTCTATGAAAGGTTGGGCTTCGGAATCGTTTTCCGGGACGCCGGCTGGATGATCCTCCAGC
GCGGGGATCTCATGCTGGAGTTCTTCGCCCACCCCAACTTGTTTATTGCAGCTTATAATGGTTACAAATA
AAGCAATAGCATCACAAATTTCACAAATAAAGCATTTTTTTCACTGCATTCTAGTTGTGGTTTGTCCAAA
CTCATCAATGTATCTTATCATGTCTGTATACCGTCGACCTCTAGCTAGAGCTTGGCGTAATCATGGTCAT
AGCTGTTTCCTGTGTGAAATTGTTATCCGCTCACAATTCCACACAACATACGAGCCGGAAGCATAAAGTG
TAAAGCCTGGGGTGCCTAATGAGTGAGCTAACTCACATTAATTGCGTTGCGCTCACTGCCCGCTTTCCAG
TCGGGAAACCTGTCGTGCCAGCTGCATTAATGAATCGGCCAACGCGCGGGGAGAGGCGGTTTGCGTATTG
GGCGCTCTTCCGCTTCCTCGCTCACTGACTCGCTGCGCTCGGTCGTTCGGCTGCGGCGAGCGGTATCAGC
TCACTCAAAGGCGGTAATACGGTTATCCACAGAATCAGGGGATAACGCAGGAAAGAACATGTGAGCAAAA
GGCCAGCAAAAGGCCAGGAACCGTAAAAAGGCCGCGTTGCTGGCGTTTTTCCATAGGCTCCGCCCCCCTG
ACGAGCATCACAAAAATCGACGCTCAAGTCAGAGGTGGCGAAACCCGACAGGACTATAAAGATACCAGGC
GTTTCCCCCTGGAAGCTCCCTCGTGCGCTCTCCTGTTCCGACCCTGCCGCTTACCGGATACCTGTCCGCC
TTTCTCCCTTCGGGAAGCGTGGCGCTTTCTCATAGCTCACGCTGTAGGTATCTCAGTTCGGTGTAGGTCG
TTCGCTCCAAGCTGGGCTGTGTGCACGAACCCCCCGTTCAGCCCGACCGCTGCGCCTTATCCGGTAACTA
TCGTCTTGAGTCCAACCCGGTAAGACACGACTTATCGCCACTGGCAGCAGCCACTGGTAACAGGATTAGC
AGAGCGAGGTATGTAGGCGGTGCTACAGAGTTCTTGAAGTGGTGGCCTAACTACGGCTACACTAGAAGAA
CAGTATTTGGTATCTGCGCTCTGCTGAAGCCAGTTACCTTCGGAAAAAGAGTTGGTAGCTCTTGATCCGG
CAAACAAACCACCGCTGGTAGCGGTGGTTTTTTTGTTTGCAAGCAGCAGATTACGCGCAGAAAAAAAGGA
TCTCAAGAAGATCCTTTGATCTTTTCTACGGGGTCTGACGCTCAGTGGAACGAAAACTCACGTTAAGGGA
TTTTGGTCATGAGATTATCAAAAAGGATCTTCACCTAGATCCTTTTAAATTAAAAATGAAGTTTTAAATC
AATCTAAAGTATATATGAGTAAACTTGGTCTGACAGTTACCAATGCTTAATCAGTGAGGCACCTATCTCA
GCGATCTGTCTATTTCGTTCATCCATAGTTGCCTGACTCCCCGTCGTGTAGATAACTACGATACGGGAGG
GCTTACCATCTGGCCCCAGTGCTGCAATGATACCGCGAGACCCACGCTCACCGGCTCCAGATTTATCAGC
AATAAACCAGCCAGCCGGAAGGGCCGAGCGCAGAAGTGGTCCTGCAACTTTATCCGCCTCCATCCAGTCT
ATTAATTGTTGCCGGGAAGCTAGAGTAAGTAGTTCGCCAGTTAATAGTTTGCGCAACGTTGTTGCCATTG
CTACAGGCATCGTGGTGTCACGCTCGTCGTTTGGTATGGCTTCATTCAGCTCCGGTTCCCAACGATCAAG
GCGAGTTACATGATCCCCCATGTTGTGCAAAAAAGCGGTTAGCTCCTTCGGTCCTCCGATCGTTGTCAGA
AGTAAGTTGGCCGCAGTGTTATCACTCATGGTTATGGCAGCACTGCATAATTCTCTTACTGTCATGCCAT
CCGTAAGATGCTTTTCTGTGACTGGTGAGTACTCAACCAAGTCATTCTGAGAATAGTGTATGCGGCGACC
GAGTTGCTCTTGCCCGGCGTCAATACGGGATAATACCGCGCCACATAGCAGAACTTTAAAAGTGCTCATC
ATTGGAAAACGTTCTTCGGGGCGAAAACTCTCAAGGATCTTACCGCTGTTGAGATCCAGTTCGATGTAAC
CCACTCGTGCACCCAACTGATCTTCAGCATCTTTTACTTTCACCAGCGTTTCTGGGTGAGCAAAAACAGG
AAGGCAAAATGCCGCAAAAAAGGGAATAAGGGCGACACGGAAATGTTGAATACTCATACTCTTCCTTTTT
CAATATTATTGAAGCATTTATCAGGGTTATTGTCTCATGAGCGGATACATATTTGAATGTATTTAGAAAA
ATAAACAAATAGGGGTTCCGCGCACATTTCCCCGAAAAGTGC
Features (pLannotate 1.2.2; 20 found; start..end, strand, type, name):
     39..91      -  misc_feature   bom (fragment): basis of mobility region from pBR322
    246..625     +  enhancer       CMV enhancer: human cytomegalovirus immediate early enhancer
    626..829     +  promoter       CMV promoter: human cytomegalovirus (CMV) immediate early promoter
    825..858     +  LTR            5' LTR (truncated) (fragment): truncated 5' long terminal repeat (LTR) from HIV-1
    874..892     +  promoter       T7 promoter: promoter for bacteriophage T7 RNA polymerase
    918..2438    +  CDS            Cgas: CGAS_MOUSE - Also known as Mb21d1 From Mus musculus (Mouse).
   2485..2709    +  polyA_signal   bGH poly(A) signal: bovine growth hormone polyadenylation signal
   2713..2734    +  promoter       SV40 promoter (fragment): SV40 enhancer and early promoter
   2755..3183    +  rep_origin     f1 ori (sequence partly withheld): f1 bacteriophage origin of replication; arrow indicates direction of (+) strand synthesis
   3197..3526    +  promoter       SV40 promoter: SV40 enhancer and early promoter
   3575..4600    +  CDS            HygR: aminoglycoside phosphotransferase from E. coli; aph(4)-Ia; confers resistance to hygromycin
   4610..4735    +  CDS            ble (fragment): BLE_KLEPN - Experimental evidence at protein level: Swiss-Prot protein existence level 1. Binding protein with a strong affinity to the bleomycin family of antibiotics. Binds to CL990; an antimitotic-antibiotic compound. From Klebsiella pneumoniae.
   4730..4851    +  polyA_signal   SV40 poly(A) signal: SV40 polyadenylation signal
   4924..4940    -  protein_bind   lac operator: The lac repressor binds to the lac operator to inhibit transcription in E. coli. This inhibition can be relieved by adding lactose or isopropyl-β-D-thiogalactopyranoside (IPTG). lac repressor encoded by lacI
   4948..4978    -  promoter       lac promoter: promoter for the E. coli lac operon
   4993..5014    -  protein_bind   CAP binding site: CAP binding activates transcription in the presence of cAMP. E. coli catabolite activator protein
   5027..5119    -  CDS            lacI (fragment): lac repressor; lacI; The lac repressor binds to the lac operator to inhibit transcription in E. coli. This inhibition can be relieved by adding lactose or isopropyl-β-D-thiogalactopyranoside (IPTG).
   5302..5890    -  rep_origin     ori: high-copy-number ColE1/pMB1/pBR322/pUC origin of replication
   6061..6921    -  CDS            AmpR: β-lactamase; bla; confers resistance to ampicillin, carbenicillin, and related antibiotics
   6922..7026    -  promoter       AmpR promoter: bla
