[The description below was written by a language model from this plasmid's Addgene catalogue record and pLannotate feature annotations shown in this document.]
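Description:
pcDNA3.1-Hygro(+)-mscGAS is a 7,046-nt mammalian expression plasmid built on the pcDNA3.1-Hygro(+) backbone and designed to express mouse cGAS (Cgas, also known as Mb21d1), the cyclic GMP-AMP synthase that senses cytosolic DNA and produces the second messenger cGAMP. In bacteria it replicates from a high-copy ColE1/pUC-type origin and is selected with ampicillin through the β-lactamase gene and its own promoter. An f1 phage origin is also present, which in principle allows single-stranded DNA production.

The Cgas coding sequence lies downstream of the human cytomegalovirus immediate-early enhancer and promoter and is followed by the bovine growth hormone polyadenylation signal, giving strong constitutive expression in transfected mammalian cells. A T7 promoter sits between the CMV promoter and the insert, so the insert can also be transcribed in vitro. No epitope tag or reporter is annotated, and the record does not state which restriction sites were used for cloning. A separate cassette, made up of the SV40 enhancer/early promoter, the hygromycin phosphotransferase gene and the SV40 poly(A) signal, allows hygromycin selection of stably transfected cells.

Several short annotations are fragments: a truncated HIV-1 LTR, ble, lacI, bom and a partial SV40 promoter. These are most likely backbone remnants or sequence-similarity hits rather than functional elements. The lac promoter, lac operator and CAP binding site are likewise ordinary backbone sequence. The associated publication concerns the packaging of cGAMP into viral particles and the resulting transmission of innate immune signalling, which fits the use of this plasmid to supply cGAS activity in transfected cells.
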