Addgene plasmid #102607: pcDNA3.1-Hygro(+)-mscGAS
Purpose: Mammalian expression of mouse cGAS
Depositing lab: Nicolas Manel. Depositing organization: Institut Curie. Publication: Transmission of innate immune signaling by packaging of cGAMP in viral particles. Gentili M, Kowal J, Tkach M, Satoh T, Lahaye X, Conrad C, Boyron M, Lombard B, Durand S, Kroemer G, Loew D, Dalod M, Thery C, Manel N. Science. 2015 Sep 11;349(6253):1232-6. doi: 10.1126/science.aab3628. Epub 2015 Jul 30. PubMed 26229115.
Backbone
  Vector backbone: pcDNA3.1-Hygro(+)
  Vector type: Mammalian Expression
Growth in bacteria
  Bacterial resistance: Ampicillin, 100 μg/mL
  Growth temperature: 30°C
  Growth strain: NEB Stable
  Copy number: High Copy
Gene/Insert
  Gene/Insert name: cGAS
  Species: M. musculus (mouse)
  Entrez Gene: Cgas (a.k.a. E330016A19Rik, Mb21d1)
  Promoter: CMV
  Cloning method: Restriction Enzyme; 5′ cloning site unknown (unknown if destroyed); 3′ cloning site unknown (unknown if destroyed)
  Sequencing primers: 5′ CMV-F
Terms and licenses: Academic/Nonprofit Terms; Industry Terms: Not Available to Industry
How to cite: pcDNA3.1-Hygro(+)-mscGAS was a gift from Nicolas Manel (Addgene plasmid # 102607 ; http://n2t.net/addgene:102607 ; RRID:Addgene_102607)
